Addgene plasmid #81023: MSCV-IRES-GFP ASXL1 (1-479) 3x FLAG
Purpose: Cancer-associated ASXL1 truncation mutant in retroviral vector
Depositing lab: Anjana Rao. Depositing organization: La Jolla Institute for Immunology. Publication: Cancer-associated ASXL1 mutations may act as gain-of-function mutations of the ASXL1-BAP1 complex. Balasubramani A, Larjo A, Bassein JA, Chang X, Hastie RB, Togher SM, Lahdesmaki H, Rao A. Nat Commun. 2015 Jun 22;6:7307. doi: 10.1038/ncomms8307. PubMed 26095772.
Backbone
  Vector backbone: MSCV-IRES-GFP
  Backbone manufacturer: Addgene
  Backbone size w/o insert (bp): 7700
  Total vector size (bp): 9200
  Vector type: Mammalian Expression
Growth in bacteria
  Bacterial resistance: Ampicillin, 100 μg/mL
  Growth temperature: 37°C
  Growth strain: NEB Stable
  Copy number: High Copy
Gene/Insert
  Gene/Insert name: ASXL1 (alt name: additional sex combs like 1, transcriptional regulator)
  Species: H. sapiens (human)
  Insert size (bp): 1500
  Mutation: Contains ASXL1 amino acids 1-479
  Entrez Gene: ASXL1 (a.k.a. BOPS, MDS)
  Promoter: 5’LTR
  Tag / fusion protein: 3X FLAG (C terminal on insert)
  Cloning method: Restriction Enzyme; 5′ cloning site EcoR1 (unknown if destroyed); 3′ cloning site EcoRI (unknown if destroyed)
  Sequencing primers: 5′ pLXSN-5 (5'-CCCTTGAACCTCCTCGTTCGACC-3'); 3′ IRES-R (5'-GCATTCCTTTGGCGAGAG-3')
Terms and licenses: Academic/Nonprofit Terms; Industry Terms: Not Available to Industry
How to cite: MSCV-IRES-GFP ASXL1 (1-479) 3x FLAG was a gift from Anjana Rao (Addgene plasmid # 81023 ; http://n2t.net/addgene:81023 ; RRID:Addgene_81023)
