[The description below was written by a language model from this plasmid's Addgene catalogue record.]
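Description:
MSCV-IRES-GFP ASXL1 (1-479) 3x FLAG is a murine stem cell virus (MSCV)-based retroviral expression plasmid of about 9.2 kb, built by inserting a roughly 1.5 kb human ASXL1 fragment into the approximately 7.7 kb MSCV-IRES-GFP backbone. It is catalogued as a mammalian expression vector, and the stated purpose places it in a retroviral context, meaning the region between the long terminal repeats can be packaged into retroviral particles and integrated into target cells. In bacteria it is maintained as a high-copy plasmid under ampicillin selection. The record gives no feature table, so the bacterial origin and the details of the packaging elements are not specified.

The insert encodes amino acids 1-479 of ASXL1 (additional sex combs like 1, a transcriptional regulator), a C-terminally truncated form described as a cancer-associated mutant, fused at its C terminus to a 3x FLAG epitope for detection or immunoprecipitation. Transcription is driven by the viral 5' LTR. As the backbone name indicates, an internal ribosome entry site downstream of the insert allows GFP to be translated from the same bicistronic transcript, so green fluorescence marks transduced or transfected cells that express the truncated protein and can be used to track or sort them. The fragment was cloned by restriction digestion using EcoRI at both ends, so it is non-directional by design; whether the sites were preserved is not recorded.

The construct is suited to stable expression of truncated ASXL1 in mammalian cells, and the associated work concerns whether such mutations act as gain-of-function alterations of the ASXL1-BAP1 complex.
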