>Addgene plasmid #81023 | MSCV-IRES-GFP ASXL1 (1-479) 3x FLAG | addgene partial sequence | sequence record 166492 | pLXSN5 5'-CCCTTGAACCTCCTCGTTCGACC-3'
CAGCCCTCACTCCTTCTCTAGGCGCCGGAATTAGATCTCTCGAGGTTAACGAATTCATGAAGGACAAACA
GAAGAAGAAGAAGGAGCGCACGTGGGCCGAGGCCGCGCGCCTGGTATTAGAAAACTACTCGGATGCTCCA
ATGACACCAAAACAGATTCTGCAGGTCATAGAGGCAGAAGGACTAAAGGAAATGAGAAGTGGGACTTCCC
CTCTCGCATGCCTCAATGCTATGCTACATTCCAATTCAAGAGGAGGAGAGGGGTTGTTTTATAAACTGCC
TGGCCGAATCAGCCTTTTCACGCTCAAGAAGGATGCCCTGCAGTGGTCTCGCCATCCAGCTACAGTGGAG
GGAGAGGAGCCAGAGGACACGGCTGATGTGGAGAGCTGTGGGTCTAATGAAGCCAGCACTGTGAGTGGTG
AAAACGATGTATCTCTTGATGAAACATCTTCGAACGCATCCTGTTCTACAGAATCTCAGAGTCGACCTCT
TTCCAATCCCAGGGACAGCTACAGAGCTTCCTCACAGGCGAACAAACAAAAGAAAAAGACTGGGGTGATG
CTGCCTCGAGTTGTCCTGACTCCTCTGAAGGTAAACGGGGCCCACGTGGAATCTGCATCAGGGTTCTCGG
GCTGCCACGCCGATGGCGAGAGCGGCAGCCCGTCCAGCAGCAGCAGCGGCTCTCTGGCCCTGGGCAGCGC
TGCTATTCGTGGCCAGGCCGAGGTCACCCAGGACCCTGCCCCGCTCCTGAGAGGCTTCCGGAAGCCAGCC
ACAGGTCAAATGAAGCGCAACAGAGGGGAAGAAATAGATTTTGAGACACCTGGGTCCATTCTTGTCA
