>Addgene plasmid #81023 | MSCV-IRES-GFP ASXL1 (1-479) 3x FLAG | addgene partial sequence | sequence record 166516 | pCDH-rev 5'-GCATTCCTTTGGCGAGAG-3'
GGCCAGGTTTCCGGGCCCTCACATTGCCAAAAGACGGCAATATGGTGGAAAATAACATATAGACAAACGC
ACACCGGCCTTATTCCAAGCGGCTTCGGCCAGTAACGTTAGGGGGGGGGGGCGGAATTCTTATTTATAAT
CTTTATCATCATCATCTTTATAATCGATGTCNTGGTCCTTGTANTCNCCGTCGTGGTCCTTGTANTCGGG
ACCCTCCAGGTCGGGTGCTGCANANGATGTGCCTGGNANANGGGGACTGCTCANCCCTGCTGGGTCAGTC
TTANCCTCCCCATCCTTGTANAGGGGAACATCTGAGGCCACAGATTTTGCATCCTTANCAACCCCTGNTT
GTTCTGACTCCTGTTTTTTGTACANATTCCTTCTGGCTCTGGTTCGGAAATCTGGCCGAAAGCGTTTCTT
AAAATGCCCATCTCGCTGTCGGGTGGCTGGACCACGCTGTATACNCACTGATTCTCCTGGGACACACAAG
CCACTTTTGATTTCAGCCTCCTCCTGGCCCACGTTCTGCTGCAATGACTCTTCTTTGGTCAAACCCAGCT
TCTGTCCATANTANTCTTCAAANAACTTTTCTTTCCATTGTTCCACCTTCTTTTCCTTCTCCATTTCCTG
NCGTATCCTGACTTGCATCTCATGAGTAAATTCACCATCAGCCAGGNGCTCCCGCCAGCTCTGAACCGCA
TGGGTAAAAAACTCGTTATTTAGTGCACTGCTGCTGANACGCAACAGGCCATCCGTCCCCACCTGTCTGT
CTACTTCAGGCAGGAGGAA
